Addgene plasmid #72056: Unc5c.z-AP-His
Purpose: Expresses the extracellular region of the Unc5C, isoform z protein, C-terminally fused to alkaline phosphatase + 6X histidine tag.
Depositing lab: Woj Wojtowicz. Depositing organization: University of California, Berkeley. Publication: An extracellular biochemical screen reveals that FLRTs and Unc5s mediate neuronal subtype recognition in the retina. Visser JJ, Cheng Y, Perry SC, Chastain AB, Parsa B, Masri SS, Ray TA, Kay JN, Wojtowicz WM. Elife. 2015 Dec 3;4. pii: e08149. doi: 10.7554/eLife.08149. PubMed 26633812.
Backbone
  Vector backbone: pCMVi-SV40ori
  Vector type: Mammalian Expression
Growth in bacteria
  Bacterial resistance: Ampicillin, 100 μg/mL
  Growth temperature: 37°C
  Growth strain: DH5alpha
  Copy number: High Copy
Gene/Insert
  Gene/Insert name: Unc5c.z (alt names: Unc5C, isoform z; Unc5h3; rcm; NCBI gene ID 22253)
  Species: M. musculus (mouse)
  Insert size (bp): 993
  Entrez Gene: Unc5c (a.k.a. B130051O18Rik, Unc5h3, rcm)
  Promoter: CMV
  Tag / fusion protein: AP-His (C terminal on backbone)
  Cloning method: Restriction Enzyme; 5′ cloning site NotI (not destroyed); 3′ cloning site SpeI (not destroyed)
  Sequencing primers: 5′ GTCAGAGGTAACTCCCGTTGC; 3′ GAGGTTCTTGGCGGCTGTC
Terms and licenses: Academic/Nonprofit Terms; Industry Terms: Not Available to Industry
Depositor comments: Unc5c.z is missing exon 3.
How to cite: Unc5c.z-AP-His was a gift from Woj Wojtowicz (Addgene plasmid # 72056 ; http://n2t.net/addgene:72056 ; RRID:Addgene_72056)
