[The description below was written by a language model from this plasmid's Addgene catalogue record and pLannotate feature annotations shown in this document.]
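Description:
Unc5c.z-AP-His is a 7.5 kb mammalian expression plasmid built on the pCMVi-SV40ori backbone and designed to produce a secreted, tagged ectodomain of the mouse netrin receptor Unc5C. Transcription is driven by the human cytomegalovirus immediate-early enhancer and promoter followed by CMV intron A, a leader intron that generally boosts expression of the downstream message, and is terminated by an SV40 polyadenylation signal. The insert, about 1 kb and cloned between retained NotI and SpeI sites, encodes the extracellular region of the "z" isoform of Unc5c, which the depositor notes lacks exon 3. It is fused in frame at its C-terminus to backbone-encoded human placental secreted alkaline phosphatase and a 6X histidine tag. The His tag is stated in the catalogue entry but is not separately annotated in the feature table.

For propagation in E. coli the plasmid carries a high-copy ColE1/pUC-type origin and the β-lactamase gene for ampicillin selection. An f1 origin and small remnants of rop, bom and lacZα are also annotated as vestiges of earlier vector lineage. The SV40 enhancer/early promoter region, which contains the SV40 origin referred to in the backbone name, can support episomal amplification in cells expressing large T antigen; no mammalian selection marker is annotated, consistent with transient use.

The alkaline phosphatase moiety gives a simple enzymatic readout, and the His tag offers a handle for capture or purification. The associated work used such fusion proteins in an extracellular biochemical binding screen that identified FLRT–Unc5 interactions relevant to neuronal subtype recognition in the retina.
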