Features (pLannotate 1.2.2; 14 found; start..end, strand, type, name):
     25..408     +  enhancer       CMV enhancer: human cytomegalovirus immediate early enhancer
    410..609     +  promoter       CMV promoter: human cytomegalovirus (CMV) immediate early promoter
    748..1573    +  intron         CMV intron A: human cytomegalovirus intron A (Chapman et al., 1991)
   1610..2611    +  CDS            Unc5c (fragment): UNC5C_MOUSE - Also known as Rcm From Mus musculus (Mouse).
   2621..4072    +  CDS            SEAP: secreted alkaline phosphatase from human placenta The natural enzyme has a C-terminal transmembrane sequence that is replaced by a GPI anchor.
   4131..4252    +  polyA_signal   SV40 poly(A) signal: SV40 polyadenylation signal
   4461..5049    -  rep_origin     ori: high-copy-number ColE1/pMB1/pBR322/pUC origin of replication
   5220..6080    -  CDS            AmpR: β-lactamase; bla; confers resistance to ampicillin, carbenicillin, and related antibiotics
   6081..6185    -  promoter       AmpR promoter: bla
   6280..6315    +  CDS            rop (fragment): Rop protein, which maintains plasmids at low copy number; rop
   6338..6668    +  promoter       SV40 promoter: SV40 enhancer and early promoter
   6791..6890    +  misc_feature   bom (fragment): basis of mobility region from pBR322
   6918..7346    -  rep_origin     f1 ori (sequence partly withheld): f1 bacteriophage origin of replication; arrow indicates direction of (+) strand synthesis
   7350..7507    -  CDS            lacZα (fragment): LacZα fragment of β-galactosidase; lacZ fragment
>Addgene plasmid #72056 | Unc5c.z-AP-His | depositor full sequence | sequence record 131242 | Full Sequence
GTCGAGGTCTCGACGGTATCGATTGACATTGATTATTGACTAGCTAGTTATTAATAGTAATCAATTACGG
GGTCATTAGTTCATAGCCCATATATGGAGTTCCGCGTTACATAACTTACGGTAAATGGCCCGCCTGGCTG
ACCGCCCAACGACCCCCGCCCATTGACGTCAATAATGACGTATGTTCCCATAGTAACGCCAATAGGGACT
TTCCATTGACGTCAATGGGTGGAGTATTTACGGTAAACTGCCCACTTGGCAGTACATCAAGTGTATCATA
TGCCAAGTCCGCCCCCTATTGACGTCAATGACGGTAAATGGCCCGCCTGGCATTATGCCCAGTACATGAC
CTTACGGGACTTTCCTACTTGGCAGTACATCTACGTATTAGTCATCGCTATTACCATGGTGATGCGGTTT
TGGCAGTACACCAATGGGCGTGGATAGCGGTTTGACTCACGGGGATTTCCAAGTCTCCACCCCATTGACG
TCAATGGGAGTTTGTTTTGGCACCAAAATCAACGGGACTTTCCAAAATGTCGTAATAACCCCGCCCCGTT
GACGCAAATGGGCGGTAGGCGTGTACGGTGGGAGGTCTATATAAGCAGAGCTCGTTTAGTGAACCGTCAG
ATCGCCTGGAGACGCCATCCACGCTGTTTTGACCTCCATAGAAGACACCGGGACCGATCCAGCCTCCGCG
GCCGGGAACGGTGCATTGGAACGCGGATTCCCCGTGCCAAGAGTGACGTAAGTACCGCCTATAGACTCTA
TAGGCACACCCCTTTGGCTCTTATGCATGCTATACTGTTTTTGGCTTGGGGCCTATACACCCCCGCTTCC
ATATGCTATAGGTGATGGTATAGCTTAGCCTATAGGTGTGGGTTATTGACCATTATTGACCACTCCCCTA
TTGGTGACGATACTTTCCATTACTAATCCATAACATGGCTCTTTGCCACAACTATCTCTATTGGCTATAT
GCCAATACTCTGTCCTTCAGAGACTGACACGGACTCTGTATTTTTACAGGATGGGGTCCCATTTATTATT
TACAAATTCACATATACAACAACGCCGTCCCCCGTGCCCGCAGTTTTTATTAAACATAGCGTGGGATCTC
CACGCGAATCTCGGGTACGTGTTCCGGACATGGGCTCTTCTCCGGTAGCGGCGGAGCTTCCACATCCGAG
CCCTGGTCCCATGCCTCCAGCGGCTCATGGTCGCTCGGCAGCTCCTTGCTCCTAACAGTGGAGGCCAGAC
TTAGGCACAGCACAATGCCCACCACCACCAGTGTGCCGCACAAGGCCGTGGCGGTAGGGTATGTGTCTGA
AAATGAGCTCGGAGATTGGGCTCGCACCGCTGACGCAGATGGAAGACTTAAGGCAGCGGCAGAAGAAGAT
GCAGGCAGCTGAGTTGTTGTATTCTGATAAGAGTCAGAGGTAACTCCCGTTGCGGTGCTGTTAACGGTGG
AGGGCAGTGTAGTCTGAGCAGTACTCGTTGCTGCCGCGCGCGCCACCAGACATAATAGCTGACAGACTAA
CAGACTGTTCCTTTCCATGGGTCTTTTCTGCAGAAGCTTGAATTCTCGAGGATCCGCGGCCGCGCCACCA
TGAGGAAAGGTCTGAGGGCGACAGCGGCCCGCTGCGGACTGGGACTAGGATACTTGCTGCAGATGCTTGT
GTTACCTGCCCTGGCCCTGCTAAGCGCCAGTGGCACCGGCTCCGCCGCTCAAGATGATGAATTTTTTCAC
GAACTCCCAGAAACCTTTCCATCTGACCCACCTGAGCCATTGCCACACTTCCTCATTGAGCCCGAGGAAG
CTTACATTGTGAAGAACAAGCCTGTGAACCTGTATTGTAAAGCCAGCCCTGCCACCCAGATCTACTTCAA
GTGCAACAGCGAGTGGGTTCATCAGAAGGACCACGTAGTAGACGAGAGAGTAGATGAAACCTCTGATCTG
CGGAAGACATTCGAGCAGGAACCCTTGGGAAAGGAAGTGTCCTTGGAGCAGGAAGTCTTACTCCAGTGTC
GGCCACCTGAAGGGATCCCAGTGGCTGAGGTGGAATGGCTAAAGAATGAAGACATAATTGATCCTGCTGA
AGATCGGAACTTTTATATTACTATCGATCACAACCTGATCATCAAGCAAGCCCGACTCTCAGATACAGCA
AATTATACCTGTGTTGCCAAAAATATTGTTGCCAAGAGAAAAAGCACCACAGCCACTGTCATCGTGTATG
TTAATGGTGGCTGGTCCACCTGGACAGAGTGGTCTGTGTGTAACAGCCGCTGTGGGCGAGGATATCAGAA
ACGCACAAGAACCTGCACCAACCCAGCCCCACTCAATGGTGGGGCCTTCTGTGAGGGGCAGAGTGTGCAG
AAAATAGCATGCACTACGTTATGTCCAGTGGATGGTAGGTGGACTTCATGGAGCAAATGGTCAACCTGTG
GGACTGAATGCACCCACTGGCGCAGGAGGGAGTGTACAGCACCAGCCCCCAAGAACGGGGGTAAGGACTG
TGATGGCCTGGTCCTCCAATCCAAGAACTGCACTGATGGGCTGTGCATGCAGGCTGCTCCTGACTCAGAT
GATGTGGCTCTCACTAGTGGATCTTCCGGAATCATCCCAGTTGAGGAGGAGAACCCGGACTTCTGGAACC
GCGAGGCAGCCGAGGCCCTGGGTGCCGCCAAGAAGCTGCAGCCTGCACAGACAGCCGCCAAGAACCTCAT
CATCTTCCTGGGCGATGGGATGGGGGTGTCTACGGTGACAGCTGCCAGGATCCTAAAAGGGCAGAAGAAG
GACAAACTGGGGCCTGAGATACCCCTGGCCATGGACCGCTTCCCATATGTGGCTCTGTCCAAGACATACA
ATGTAGACAAACATGTGCCAGACAGTGGAGCCACAGCCACGGCCTACCTGTGCGGGGTCAAGGGCAACTT
CCAGACCATTGGCTTGAGTGCAGCCGCCCGCTTTAACCAGTGCAACACGACACGCGGCAACGAGGTCATC
TCCGTGATGAATCGGGCCAAGAAAGCAGGGAAGTCAGTGGGAGTGGTAACCACCACACGAGTGCAGCACG
CCTCGCCAGCCGGCACCTACGCCCACACGGTGAACCGCAACTGGTACTCGGACGCCGACGTGCCTGCCTC
GGCCCGCCAGGAGGGGTGCCAGGACATCGCTACGCAGCTCATCTCCAACATGGACATTGACGTGATCCTA
GGTGGAGGCCGAAAGTACATGTTTCGCATGGGAACCCCAGACCCTGAGTACCCAGATGACTACAGCCAAG
GTGGGACCAGGCTGGACGGGAAGAATCTGGTGCAGGAATGGCTGGCGAAGCGCCAGGGTGCCCGGTATGT
GTGGAACCGCACTGAGCTCATGCAGGCTTCCCTGGACCCGTCTGTGACCCATCTCATGGGTCTCTTTGAG
CCTGGAGACATGAAATACGAGATCCACCGAGACTCCACACTGGACCCCTCCCTGATGGAGATGACAGAGG
CTGCCCTGCGCCTGCTGAGCAGGAACCCCCGCGGCTTCTTCCTCTTCGTGGAGGGTGGTCGCATCGACCA
TGGTCATCATGAAAGCAGGGCTTACCGGGCACTGACTGAGACGATCATGTTCGACGACGCCATTGAGAGG
GCGGGCCAGCTCACCAGCGAGGAGGACACGCTGAGCCTCGTCACTGCCGACCACTCCCACGTCTTCTCCT
TCGGAGGCTACCCCCTGCGAGGGAGCTCCATCTTCGGGCTGGCCCCTGGCAAGGCCCGGGACAGGAAGGC
CTACACGGTCCTCCTATACGGAAACGGTCCAGGCTATGTGCTCAAGGACGGCGCCCGGCCGGATGTTACC
GAGAGCGAGAGCGGGAGCCCCGAGTATCGGCAGCAGTCAGCAGTGCCCCTGGACGAAGAGACCCACGCAG
GCGAGGACGTGGCGGTGTTCGCGCGCGGCCCGCAGGCGCACCTGGTTCACGGCGTGCAGGAGCAGACCTT
CATAGCGCACGTCATGGCCTTCGCCGCCTGCCTGGAGCCCTACACCGCCTGCGACCTGGCGCCCCCCGCC
GGCACCACCGACGCCGCGCACCCGGGTCATCATCACCATCACCATTAATCTAGAGATCTTATTAAAGCAG
AACTTGTTTATTGCAGCTTATAATGGTTACAAATAAAGCAATAGCATCACAAATTTCACAAATAAAGCAT
TTTTTTCACTGCATTCTAGTTGTGGTTTGTCCAAACTCATCAATGTATCTTATCATGTCTGGTCGACTCT
AGCTAGACTCTTCCGCTTCCTCGCTCACTGACTCGCTGCGCTCGGTCGTTCGGCTGCGGCGAGCGGTATC
AGCTCACTCAAAGGCGGTAATACGGTTATCCACAGAATCAGGGGATAACGCAGGAAAGAACATGTGAGCA
AAAGGCCAGCAAAAGGCCAGGAACCGTAAAAAGGCCGCGTTGCTGGCGTTTTTCCATAGGCTCCGCCCCC
CTGACGAGCATCACAAAAATCGACGCTCAAGTCAGAGGTGGCGAAACCCGACAGGACTATAAAGATACCA
GGCGTTTCCCCCTGGAAGCTCCCTCGTGCGCTCTCCTGTTCCGACCCTGCCGCTTACCGGATACCTGTCC
GCCTTTCTCCCTTCGGGAAGCGTGGCGCTTTCTCATAGCTCACGCTGTAGGTATCTCAGTTCGGTGTAGG
TCGTTCGCTCCAAGCTGGGCTGTGTGCACGAACCCCCCGTTCAGCCCGACCGCTGCGCCTTATCCGGTAA
CTATCGTCTTGAGTCCAACCCGGTAAGACACGACTTATCGCCACTGGCAGCAGCCACTGGTAACAGGATT
AGCAGAGCGAGGTATGTAGGCGGTGCTACAGAGTTCTTGAAGTGGTGGCCTAACTACGGCTACACTAGAA
GAACAGTATTTGGTATCTGCGCTCTGCTGAAGCCAGTTACCTTCGGAAAAAGAGTTGGTAGCTCTTGATC
CGGCAAACAAACCACCGCTGGTAGCGGTGGTTTTTTTGTTTGCAAGCAGCAGATTACGCGCAGAAAAAAA
GGATCTCAAGAAGATCCTTTGATCTTTTCTACGGGGTCTGACGCTCAGTGGAACGAAAACTCACGTTAAG
GGATTTTGGTCATGAGATTATCAAAAAGGATCTTCACCTAGATCCTTTTAAATTAAAAATGAAGTTTTAA
ATCAATCTAAAGTATATATGAGTAAACTTGGTCTGACAGTTACCAATGCTTAATCAGTGAGGCACCTATC
TCAGCGATCTGTCTATTTCGTTCATCCATAGTTGCCTGACTCCCCGTCGTGTAGATAACTACGATACGGG
AGGGCTTACCATCTGGCCCCAGTGCTGCAATGATACCGCGAGACCCACGCTCACCGGCTCCAGATTTATC
AGCAATAAACCAGCCAGCCGGAAGGGCCGAGCGCAGAAGTGGTCCTGCAACTTTATCCGCCTCCATCCAG
TCTATTAATTGTTGCCGGGAAGCTAGAGTAAGTAGTTCGCCAGTTAATAGTTTGCGCAACGTTGTTGCCA
TTGCTACAGGCATCGTGGTGTCACGCTCGTCGTTTGGTATGGCTTCATTCAGCTCCGGTTCCCAACGATC
AAGGCGAGTTACATGATCCCCCATGTTGTGCAAAAAAGCGGTTAGCTCCTTCGGTCCTCCGATCGTTGTC
AGAAGTAAGTTGGCCGCAGTGTTATCACTCATGGTTATGGCAGCACTGCATAATTCTCTTACTGTCATGC
CATCCGTAAGATGCTTTTCTGTGACTGGTGAGTACTCAACCAAGTCATTCTGAGAATAGTGTATGCGGCG
ACCGAGTTGCTCTTGCCCGGCGTCAATACGGGATAATACCGCGCCACATAGCAGAACTTTAAAAGTGCTC
ATCATTGGAAAACGTTCTTCGGGGCGAAAACTCTCAAGGATCTTACCGCTGTTGAGATCCAGTTCGATGT
AACCCACTCGTGCACCCAACTGATCTTCAGCATCTTTTACTTTCACCAGCGTTTCTGGGTGAGCAAAAAC
AGGAAGGCAAAATGCCGCAAAAAAGGGAATAAGGGCGACACGGAAATGTTGAATACTCATACTCTTCCTT
TTTCAATATTATTGAAGCATTTATCAGGGTTATTGTCTCATGAGCGGATACATATTTGAATGTATTTAGA
AAAATAAACAAATAGGGGTTCCGCGCACATTTCCCCGAAAAGTGCCACCTGACGTCTAAGAAACCATTAT
TATCATGACATTAACCTATAAAAATAGGCGTATCACGAGGCCCTTTCGTCTCGCGCGTTTCGGTGATGAC
GGTGAAAACCTCTGACACATGCAGCTCCCGGAGGAATGTGTGTCAGTTAGGGTGTGGAAAGTCCCCAGGC
TCCCCAGGCAGGCAGAAGTATGCAAAGCATGCATCTCAATTAGTCAGCAACCAGGTGTGGAAAGTCCCCA
GGCTCCCCAGCAGGCAGAAGTATGCAAAGCATGCATCTCAATTAGTCAGCAACCATAGTCCCGCCCCTAA
CTCCGCCCATCCCGCCCCTAACTCCGCCCAGTTCCGCCCATTCTCCGCCCCATGGCTGACTAATTTTTTT
TATTTATGCAGAGGCCGAGGCCGCCTCTGCCTCTGAGCTATTCCAGAAGTAGTGAGGAGGCTTTTTTGGA
GGCCTAGGCTTTTGCAAAAAGCTCCCGGGAGCTTGTATATCCATTTTCGTCCCGGAGACGGTCACAGCTT
GTCTGTAAGCGGATGCCGGGAGCAGACAAGCCCGTCAGGGCGCGTCAGCGGGTGTTGGCGGGTGTCGGGG
CTGGCTTAACTATGCGGCATCAGAGCAGATTGTACTGAGAGTGCACCATATGCGGTGTGAAATACCGCAC
AGATGCGTAAGGAGAAAATACCGCATCAGGAAATTGTAAGCGTTAATATTTTGTTAAAATTCGCGTTAAA
TTTTTGTTAAATCAGCTCATTTTTTAACCAATAGGCCGAAATCGGCAAAATCCCTTATAAATCAAAAGAA
TAGACCGAGATAGGGT
[37 nt withheld, positions 7017-7053]
AAAGAACGTGGACTCCAACGTCAAAGG
[49 nt withheld, positions 7081-7129]
T
[91 nt withheld, positions 7131-7221]
G
[124 nt withheld, positions 7223-7346]
CCATTCGCCATTCAGGCTGCGCAACTGTTGGGAAGGGCGATCGGTGCGGGCCTCTTCGCTATTACGCCAG
CTGGCGAAAGGGGGATGTGCTGCAAGGCGATTAAGTTGGGTAACGCCAGGGTTTTCCCAGTCACGACGTT
GTAAAACGACGGCCAGTGAATT
