>Addgene plasmid #72056 | Unc5c.z-AP-His | addgene partial sequence | sequence record 137722 | pMRB101-F 5'-aagatgcaggcagctgagtt-3'
ACGGTGGAGGGCAGTGTAGTCTGAGCAGTACTCGTTGCTGCCGCGCGCGCCACCAGACATAATAGCTGAC
AGACTAACAGACTGTTCCTTTCCATGGGTCTTTTCTGCAGAAGCTTGAATTCTCGAGGATCCGCGGCCGC
GCCACCATGAGGAAAGGTCTGAGGGCGACAGCGGCCCGCTGCGGACTGGGACTAGGATACTTGCTGCAGA
TGCTTGTGTTACCTGCCCTGGCCCTGCTAAGCGCCAGTGGCACCGGCTCCGCCGCTCAAGATGATGAATT
TTTTCACGAACTCCCAGAAACCTTTCCATCTGACCCACCTGAGCCATTGCCACACTTCCTCATTGAGCCC
GAGGAAGCTTACATTGTGAAGAACAAGCCTGTGAACCTGTATTGTAAAGCCAGCCCTGCCACCCAGATCT
ACTTCAAGTGCAACAGCGAGTGGGTTCATCAGAAGGACCACGTAGTAGACGAGAGAGTAGATGAAACCTC
TGATCTGCGGAAGACATTCGAGCAGGAACCCTTGGGAAAGGAAGTGTCCTTGGAGCAGGAAGTCTTACTC
CAGTGTCGGCCACCTGAAGGGATCCCAGTGGCTGAGGTGGAATGGCTAAAGAATGAAGACATAATTGATC
CTGCTGAAGATCGGAACTTTTATATTACTATCGATCACAACCTGATCATCAAGCAAGCCCGACTCTCAGA
TACAGCAAATTATACCTGTGTTGCCAAAAATATTGTTGCCAAGAGAAAAAGCACCACAGCCACTGTCATC
GTGTATGTTAATGGTGGCTGGTCCACCTGGACAGAGTGGTCTGTGTGTAACAGC
