>Addgene plasmid #72056 | Unc5c.z-AP-His | addgene partial sequence | sequence record 137723 | SV40pA-R 5'-GAAATTTGTGATGCTATTGC-3'
ATAAGATCTCTAGATTAATGGTGATGGTGATGATGACCCGGGTGCGCGGCGTCGGTGGTGCCGGCGGGGG
GCGCCAGGTCGCAGGCGGTGTAGGGCTCCAGGCAGGCGGCGAAGGCCATGACGTGCGCTATGAAGGTCTG
CTCCTGCACGCCGTGAACCAGGTGCGCCTGCGGGCCGCGCGCGAACACCGCCACGTCCTCGCCTGCGTGG
GTCTCTTCGTCCAGGGGCACTGCTGACTGCTGCCGATACTCGGGGCTCCCGCTCTCGCTCTCGGTAACAT
CCGGCCGGGCGCCGTCCTTGAGCACATAGCCTGGACCGTTTCCGTATAGGAGGACCGTGTAGGCCTTCCT
GTCCCGGGCCTTGCCAGGGGCCAGCCCGAAGATGGAGCTCCCTCGCAGGGGGTAGCCTCCGAAGGAGAAG
ACGTGGGAGTGGTCGGCAGTGACGAGGCTCAGCGTGTCCTCCTCGCTGGTGAGCTGGCCCGCCCTCTCAA
TGGCGTCGTCGAACATGATCGTCTCAGTCAGTGCCCGGTAAGCCCTGCTTTCATGATGACCATGGTCGAT
GCGACCACCCTCCACGAAGAGGAAGAAGCCGCGGGGGTTCCTGCTCAGCAGGCGCAGGGCAGCCTCTGTC
ATCTCCATCAGGGAGGGGTCCAGTGTGGAGTCTCGGTGGATCTCGTATTTCATGTCTCCAGGCTCAAAGA
GACCCATGAGATGGGTCACAGACGGGTCCAGGGAAGCCTGCATGAGCTCAGTGCGGTTCCACACATACCG
GGCACCCTGGCGCTTCGCCAGCCATTCCTGCACCAGATTCTTCCCGTCCAGCCTGGTCCCACCTTGGCTG
TAGTCATCTGG
